>Addgene plasmid #175107 | pLV V5-lamin A | addgene full sequence | sequence record 351730 | Addgene NGS Result
TGGAAGGGCTAATTCACTCCCAAAGAAGACAAGATATCCTTGATCTGTGGATCTACCACACACAAGGCTA
CTTCCCTGATTAGCAGAACTACACACCAGGGCCAGGGGTCAGATATCCACTGACCTTTGGATGGTGCTAC
AAGCTAGTACCAGTTGAGCCAGATAAGGTAGAAGAGGCCAATAAAGGAGAGAACACCAGCTTGTTACACC
CTGTGAGCCTGCATGGGATGGATGACCCGGAGAGAGAAGTGTTAGAGTGGAGGTTTGACAGCCGCCTAGC
ATTTCATCACGTGGCCCGAGAGCTGCATCCGGAGTACTTCAAGAACTGCTGATATCGAGCTTGCTACAAG
GGACTTTCCGCTGGGGACTTTCCAGGGAGGCGTGGCCTGGGCGGGACTGGGGAGTGGCGAGCCCTCAGAT
CCTGCATATAAGCAGCTGCTTTTTGCCTGTACTGGGTCTCTCTGGTTAGACCAGATCTGAGCCTGGGAGC
TCTCTGGCTAACTAGGGAACCCACTGCTTAAGCCTCAATAAAGCTTGCCTTGAGTGCTTCAAGTAGTGTG
TGCCCGTCTGTTGTGTGACTCTGGTAACTAGAGATCCCTCAGACCCTTTTAGTCAGTGTGGAAAATCTCT
AGCAGTGGCGCCCGAACAGGGACTTGAAAGCGAAAGGGAAACCAGAGGAGCTCTCTCGACGCAGGACTCG
GCTTGCTGAAGCGCGCACGGCAAGAGGCGAGGGGCGGCGACTGGTGAGTACGCCAAAAATTTTGACTAGC
GGAGGCTAGAAGGAGAGAGATGGGTGCGAGAGCGTCAGTATTAAGCGGGGGAGAATTAGATCGCGATGGG
AAAAAATTCGGTTAAGGCCAGGGGGAAAGAAAAAATATAAATTAAAACATATAGTATGGGCAAGCAGGGA
GCTAGAACGATTCGCAGTTAATCCTGGCCTGTTAGAAACATCAGAAGGCTGTAGACAAATACTGGGACAG
CTACAACCATCCCTTCAGACAGGATCAGAAGAACTTAGATCATTATATAATACAGTAGCAACCCTCTATT
GTGTGCATCAAAGGATAGAGATAAAAGACACCAAGGAAGCTTTAGACAAGATAGAGGAAGAGCAAAACAA
AAGTAAGACCACCGCACAGCAAGCGGCCGGCCGCTGATCTTCAGACCTGGAGGAGGAGATATGAGGGACA
ATTGGAGAAGTGAATTATATAAATATAAAGTAGTAAAAATTGAACCATTAGGAGTAGCACCCACCAAGGC
AAAGAGAAGAGTGGTGCAGAGAGAAAAAAGAGCAGTGGGAATAGGAGCTTTGTTCCTTGGGTTCTTGGGA
GCAGCAGGAAGCACTATGGGCGCAGCGTCAATGACGCTGACGGTACAGGCCAGACAATTATTGTCTGGTA
TAGTGCAGCAGCAGAACAATTTGCTGAGGGCTATTGAGGCGCAACAGCATCTGTTGCAACTCACAGTCTG
GGGCATCAAGCAGCTCCAGGCAAGAATCCTGGCTGTGGAAAGATACCTAAAGGATCAACAGCTCCTGGGG
ATTTGGGGTTGCTCTGGAAAACTCATTTGCACCACTGCTGTGCCTTGGAATGCTAGTTGGAGTAATAAAT
CTCTGGAACAGATTTGGAATCACACGACCTGGATGGAGTGGGACAGAGAAATTAACAATTACACAAGCTT
AATACACTCCTTAATTGAAGAATCGCAAAACCAGCAAGAAAAGAATGAACAAGAATTATTGGAATTAGAT
AAATGGGCAAGTTTGTGGAATTGGTTTAACATAACAAATTGGCTGTGGTATATAAAATTATTCATAATGA
TAGTAGGAGGCTTGGTAGGTTTAAGAATAGTTTTTGCTGTACTTTCTATAGTGAATAGAGTTAGGCAGGG
ATATTCACCATTATCGTTTCAGACCCACCTCCCAACCCCGAGGGGACCCGACAGGCCCGAAGGAATAGAA
GAAGAAGGTGGAGAGAGAGACAGAGACAGATCCATTCGATTAGTGAACGGATCTCGACGGTATCGCCTTT
AAAAGAAAAGGGGGGATTGGGGGGTACAGTGCAGGGGAAAGAATAGTAGACATAATAGCAACAGACATAC
AAACTAAAGAATTACAAAAACAAATTACAAAAATTCAAAATTTTCGGGTTTATTACAGGGACAGCAGAGA
TCCAGTTTATCGATGAGGCCCTTTCGTCTTCACTCGAGGTGCCCGTCAGTGGGCAGAGCGCACATCGCCC
ACAGTCCCCGAGAAGTTGGGGGGAGGGGTCGGCAATTGAACCGGTGCCTAGAGAAGGTGGCGCGGGGTAA
ACTGGGAAAGTGATGTCGTGTACTGGCTCCGCCTTTTTCCCGAGGGTGGGGGAGAACCGTATATAAGTGC
AGTAGTCGCCGTGAACGTTCTTTTTCGCAACGGGTTTGCCGCCAGAACACAGGTAAGTGCCGTGTGTGGT
TCCCGCGGGCCTGGCCTCTTTACGGGTTATGGCCCTTGCGTGCCTTGAATTACTTCCACCTGGCTGCAGT
ACGTGATTCTTGATCCCGAGCTTCGGGTTGGAAGTGGGTGGGAGAGTTCGAGGCCTTGCGCTTAAGGAGC
CCCTTCGCCTCGTGCTTGAGTTGAGGCCTGGCCTGGGCGCTGGGGCCGCCGCGTGCGAATCTGGTGGCAC
CTTCGCGCCTGTCTCGCTGCTTTCGATAAGTCTCTAGCCATTTAAAATTTTTGATGACCTGCTGCGACGC
TTTTTTTCTGGCAAGATAGTCTTGTAAATGCGGGCCAAGATCTGCACACTGGTATTTCGGTTTTTGGGGC
CGCGGGCGGCGACGGGGCCCGTGCGTCCCAGCGCACATGTTCGGCGAGGCGGGGCCTGCGAGCGCGGCCA
CCGAGAATCGGACGGGGGTAGTCTCAAGCTGGCCGGCCTGCTCTGGTGCCTGGCCTCGCGCCGCCGTGTA
TCGCCCCGCCCTGGGCGGCAAGGCTGGCCCGGTCGGCACCAGTTGCGTGAGCGGAAAGATGGCCGCTTCC
CGGCCCTGCTGCAGGGAGCTCAAAATGGAGGACGCGGCGCTCGGGAGAGCGGGCGGGTGAGTCACCCACA
CAAAGGAAAAGGGCCTTTCCGTCCTCAGCCGTCGCTTCATGTGACTCCACGGAGTACCGGGCGCCGTCCA
GGCACCTCGATTAGTTCTCGAGCTTTTGGAGTACGTCGTCTTTAGGTTGGGGGGAGGGGTTTTATGCGAT
GGAGTTTCCCCACACTGAGTGGGTGGAGACTGAAGTTAGGCCAGCTTGGCACTTGATGTAATTCTCCTTG
GAATTTGCCCTTTTTGAGTTTGGATCTTGGTTCATTCTCAAGCCTCAGACAGTGGTTCAAAGTTTTTTTC
TTCCATTTCAGGTGTCGTGAGGATCCGCCGCCATGGGTAAGCCTATCCCTAACCCTCTCCTCGGTCTCGA
TTCTACGGGGGGCGGAGGGGGTGGGCCCATGGAGACCCCGTCACAGCGGCGCGCCACCCGCAGTGGGGCG
CAGGCCAGCTCTACCCCACTGTCGCCCACTCGGATCACCCGGCTGCAGGAGAAGGAGGACCTGCAGGAGC
TCAATGACCGCCTGGCCGTGTACATCGATCGCGTGCGTTCCCTGGAGACCGAGAACGCGGGGCTGCGCCT
TCGCATCACTGAGTCTGAAGAGGTGGTCAGCCGAGAGGTGTCCGGCATCAAGGCGGCCTACGAGGCCGAG
CTGGGGGATGCCCGCAAGACCCTTGATTCTGTGGCCAAGGAGCGCGCCCGCCTCCAGCTAGAGCTGAGCA
AAGTGCGTGAGGAGTTCAAGGAGCTGAAGGCTCGCAACACCAAGAAGGAGGGGGACTTGTTGGCTGCGCA
GGCCCGGCTCAAGGACCTCGAGGCTCTTCTCAACTCCAAGGAAGCTGCCCTGAGCACTGCTCTCAGTGAG
AAGCGCACATTGGAGGGCGAGCTCCATGACCTGCGGGGGCAGGTAGCCAAGCTTGAGGCGGCCCTGGGAG
AGGCTAAGAAGCAGCTTCAGGATGAGATGCTGAGGCGAGTGGATGCTGAGAACAGGCTACAGACGCTGAA
GGAGGAGCTTGACTTCCAGAAGAACATTTACAGCGAGGAACTGCGTGAGACCAAGCGCCGGCATGAGACG
CGGCTTGTGGAGATCGATAACGGGAAGCAGCGAGAGTTTGAGAGCCGGCTGGCAGATGCCCTGCAGGAGC
TGCGGGCTCAGCATGAGGACCAGGTGGAACAGTATAAGAAGGAGCTAGAAAAGACATACTCCGCCAAGCT
GGATAATGCCAGGCAGTCTGCTGAGAGGAACAGCAACCTCGTGGGGGCTGCCCATGAGGAACTGCAGCAG
TCTCGAATCCGCATTGACAGCCTCTCGGCCCAGCTCAGCCAGCTCCAAAAGCAGTTGGCAGCCAAGGAGG
CAAAGCTGCGTGACCTGGAGGACTCGCTGGCCCGTGAGCGCGATACCAGCCGGCGCCTGCTGGCTGAGAA
AGAGCGAGAGATGGCGGAGATGCGGGCGAGGATGCAGCAGCAGCTGGACGAGTACCAGGAGCTGCTGGAC
ATCAAGCTGGCCCTGGACATGGAGATCCATGCCTATCGAAAGCTGCTGGAGGGCGAGGAGGAGAGGCTGC
GCCTGTCCCCCAGCCCTACCTCGCAGCGCAGCCGTGGCCGCGCCTCCTCCCACTCATCCCAGTCTCAGGG
TGGAGGCAGCGTCACCAAAAAGCGCAAGCTGGAGTCTTCCGAGAGCCGGAGCAGCTTCTCGCAGCATGCT
CGCACTAGCGGGCGTGTGGCGGTAGAGGAAGTCGATGAAGAGGGAAAGTTCGTGCGGCTGCGCAACAAGT
CCAACGAGGACCAGTCCATGGGCAACTGGCAGATCAGGCGTCAGAATGGTGACGATCCTTTGATGACCTA
TCGCTTCCCACCGAAGTTCACCCTAAAGGCTGGGCAGGTGGTGACGATCTGGGCTTCAGGAGCTGGGGCC
ACCCATAGCCCCCCTACTGACTTGGTGTGGAAGGCGCAGAACACCTGGGGCTGTGGGAGCAGCCTTCGCA
CCGCTCTCATCAACTCCACTGGAGAAGAAGTGGCCATGCGCAAGCTGGTGCGCTCACTGACCATGGTTGA
GGACAATGAGGATGACGACGAGGATGGAGAAGAGCTCCTCCATCACCACCGTGGTTCCCACTGCAGCGGC
TCGGGGGACCCCGCTGAGTACAACCTGCGCTCACGCACCGTGCTGTGCGGGACGTGTGGGCAGCCTGCTG
ACAAGGCTGCCGGTGGAGCGGGAGCCCAGGTGGGCGGATCCATCTCCTCTGGCTCTTCTGCCTCCAGTGT
CACAGTCACTCGAAGCTTCCGCAGTGTGGGGGGCAGTGGGGGTGGCAGCTTCGGGGACAACCTAGTCACC
CGCTCCTACCTCCTGGGCAACTCCAGTCCCCGGAGCCAGAGCTCCCAGAACTGCAGCATCATGTAATAAT
GGGCCGCGACGATGTTTAAACTTCGAAACGCGTGAATTCCTCGAGGGCGGCCGCTCTAGAGTCGACGGGC
CGCGGTAACAATTGTTAACTAACTTAAGCTAGCAACGGTTTCCCTCTAGCGGGATCAATTCCGCCCCCCC
CCCCTAACGTTACTGGCCGAAGCCGCTTGGAATAAGGCCGGTGTGCGTTTGTCTATATGTTATTTTCCAC
CATATTGCCGTCTTTTGGCAATGTGAGGGCCCGGAAACCTGGCCCTGTCTTCTTGACGAGCATTCCTAGG
GGTCTTTCCCCTCTCGCCAAAGGAATGCAAGGTCTGTTGAATGTCGTGAAGGAAGCAGTTCCTCTGGAAG
CTTCTTGAAGACAAACAACGTCTGTAGCGACCCTTTGCAGGCAGCGGAACCCCCCACCTGGCGACAGGTG
CCTCTGCGGCCAAAAGCCACGTGTATAAGATACACCTGCAAAGGCGGCACAACCCCAGTGCCACGTTGTG
AGTTGGATAGTTGTGGAAAGAGTCAAATGGCTCTCCTCAAGCGTATTCAACAAGGGGCTGAAGGATGCCC
AGAAGGTACCCCATTGTATGGGATCTGATCTGGGGCCTCGGTGCACATGCTTTACATGTGTTTAGTCGAG
GTTAAAAAAACGTCTAGGCCCCCCGAACCACGGGGACGTGGTTTTCCTTTGAAAAACACGATAATACCAT
GACCGAGTACAAGCCCACGGTGCGCCTCGCCACCCGCGACGACGTCCCCAGGGCCGTACGCACCCTCGCC
GCCGCGTTCGCCGACTACCCCGCCACGCGCCACACCGTCGATCCGGACCGCCACATCGAGCGGGTCACCG
AGCTGCAAGAACTCTTCCTCACGCGCGTCGGGCTCGACATCGGCAAGGTGTGGGTCGCGGACGACGGCGC
CGCGGTGGCGGTCTGGACCACGCCGGAGAGCGTCGAAGCGGGGGCGGTGTTCGCCGAGATCGGCCCGCGC
ATGGCCGAGTTGAGCGGTTCCCGGCTGGCCGCGCAGCAACAGATGGAAGGCCTCCTGGCGCCGCACCGGC
CCAAGGAGCCCGCGTGGTTCCTGGCCACCGTCGGCGTCTCGCCCGACCACCAGGGCAAGGGTCTGGGCAG
CGCCGTCGTGCTCCCCGGAGTGGAGGCGGCCGAGCGCGCCGGGGTGCCCGCCTTCCTGGAGACCTCCGCG
CCCCGCAACCTCCCCTTCTACGAGCGGCTCGGCTTCACCGTCACCGCCGACGTCGAGGTGCCCGAAGGAC
CGCGCACCTGGTGCATGACCCGCAAGCCCGGTGCCTGACCCGGGCGGGGCGCGTCTGGAACAATCAACCT
CTGGATTACAAAATTTGTGAAAGATTGACTGGTATTCTTAACTATGTTGCTCCTTTTACGCTATGTGGAT
ACGCTGCTTTAATGCCTTTGTATCATGCTATTGCTTCCCGTATGGCTTTCATTTTCTCCTCCTTGTATAA
ATCCTGGTTGCTGTCTCTTTATGAGGAGTTGTGGCCCGTTGTCAGGCAACGTGGCGTGGTGTGCACTGTG
TTTGCTGACGCAACCCCCACTGGTTGGGGCATTGCCACCACCTGTCAGCTCCTTTCCGGGACTTTCGCTT
TCCCCCTCCCTATTGCCACGGCGGAACTCATCGCCGCCTGCCTTGCCCGCTGCTGGACAGGGGCTCGGCT
GTTGGGCACTGACAATTCCGTGGTGTTGTCGGGGAAGCTGACGTCCTTTCCATGGCTGCTCGCCTGTGTT
GCCACCTGGATTCTGCGCGGGACGTCCTTCTGCTACGTCCCTTCGGCCCTCAATCCAGCGGACCTTCCTT
CCCGCGGCCTGCTGCCGGCTCTGCGGCCTCTTCCGCGTCTTCGCCTTCGCCCTCAGACGAGTCGGATCTC
CCTTTGGGCCGCCTCCCCGCCTGGAATTAATTCTGCAGTCGAGACCTAGAAAAACATGGAGCAATCACAA
GTAGCAATACAGCAGCTACCAATGCTGATTGTGCCTGGCTAGAAGCACAAGAGGAGGAGGAGGTGGGTTT
TCCAGTCACACCTCAGGTACCTTTAAGACCAATGACTTACAAGGCAGCTGTAGATCTTAGCCACTTTTTA
AAAGAAAAGAGGGGACTGGAAGGGCTAATTCACTCCCAACGAAGACAAGATATCCTTGATCTGTGGATCT
ACCACACACAAGGCTACTTCCCTGATTAGCAGAACTACACACCAGGGCCAGGGGTCAGATATCCACTGAC
CTTTGGATGGTGCTACAAGCTAGTACCAGTTGAGCCAGATAAGGTAGAAGAGGCCAATAAAGGAGAGAAC
ACCAGCTTGTTACACCCTGTGAGCCTGCATGGGATGGATGACCCGGAGAGAGAAGTGTTAGAGTGGAGGT
TTGACAGCCGCCTAGCATTTCATCACGTGGCCCGAGAGCTGCATCCGGAGTACTTCAAGAACTGCTGATA
TCGAGCTTGCTACAAGGGACTTTCCGCTGGGGACTTTCCAGGGAGGCGTGGCCTGGGCGGGACTGGGGAG
TGGCGAGCCCTCAGATCCTGCATATAAGCAGCTGCTTTTTGCCTGTACTGGGTCTCTCTGGTTAGACCAG
ATCTGAGCCTGGGAGCTCTCTGGCTAACTAGGGAACCCACTGCTTAAGCCTCAATAAAGCTTGCCTTGAG
TGCTTCAAGTAGTGTGTGCCCGTCTGTTGTGTGACTCTGGTAACTAGAGATCCCTCAGACCCTTTTAGTC
AGTGTGGAAAATCTCTAGCAGTAGTAGTTCATGTCATCTTATTATTCAGTATTTATAACTTGCAAAGAAA
TGAATATCAGAGAGTGAGAGGCCTTGACATTGCTAGCGTTTACCGTCGACCTCTAGCTAGAGCTTGGCGT
AATCATGGTCATAGCTGTTTCCTGTGTGAAATTGTTATCCGCTCACAATTCCACACAACATACGAGCCGG
AAGCATAAAGTGTAAAGCCTGGGGTGCCTAATGAGTGAGCTAACTCACATTAATTGCGTTGCGCTCACTG
CCCGCTTTCCAGTCGGGAAACCTGTCGTGCCAGCTGCATTAATGAATCGGCCAACGCGCGGGGAGAGGCG
GTTTGCGTATTGGGCGCTCTTCCGCTTCCTCGCTCACTGACTCGCTGCGCTCGGTCGTTCGGCTGCGGCG
AGCGGTATCAGCTCACTCAAAGGCGGTAATACGGTTATCCACAGAATCAGGGGATAACGCAGGAAAGAAC
ATGTGAGCAAAAGGCCAGCAAAAGGCCAGGAACCGTAAAAAGGCCGCGTTGCTGGCGTTTTTCCATAGGC
TCCGCCCCCCTGACGAGCATCACAAAAATCGACGCTCAAGTCAGAGGTGGCGAAACCCGACAGGACTATA
AAGATACCAGGCGTTTCCCCCTGGAAGCTCCCTCGTGCGCTCTCCTGTTCCGACCCTGCCGCTTACCGGA
TACCTGTCCGCCTTTCTCCCTTCGGGAAGCGTGGCGCTTTCTCATAGCTCACGCTGTAGGTATCTCAGTT
CGGTGTAGGTCGTTCGCTCCAAGCTGGGCTGTGTGCACGAACCCCCCGTTCAGCCCGACCGCTGCGCCTT
ATCCGGTAACTATCGTCTTGAGTCCAACCCGGTAAGACACGACTTATCGCCACTGGCAGCAGCCACTGGT
AACAGGATTAGCAGAGCGAGGTATGTAGGCGGTGCTACAGAGTTCTTGAAGTGGTGGCCTAACTACGGCT
ACACTAGAAGAACAGTATTTGGTATCTGCGCTCTGCTGAAGCCAGTTACCTTCGGAAAAAGAGTTGGTAG
CTCTTGATCCGGCAAACAAACCACCGCTGGTAGCGGTGGTTTTTTTGTTTGCAAGCAGCAGATTACGCGC
AGAAAAAAAGGATCTCAAGAAGATCCTTTGATCTTTTCTACGGGGTCTGACGCTCAGTGGAACGAAAACT
CACGTTAAGGGATTTTGGTCATGAGATTATCAAAAAGGATCTTCACCTAGATCCTTTTAAATTAAAAATG
AAGTTTTAAATCAATCTAAAGTATATATGAGTAAACTTGGTCTGACAGTTACCAATGCTTAATCAGTGAG
GCACCTATCTCAGCGATCTGTCTATTTCGTTCATCCATAGTTGCCTGACTCCCCGTCGTGTAGATAACTA
CGATACGGGAGGGCTTACCATCTGGCCCCAGTGCTGCAATGATACCGCGAGACCCACGCTCACCGGCTCC
AGATTTATCAGCAATAAACCAGCCAGCCGGAAGGGCCGAGCGCAGAAGTGGTCCTGCAACTTTATCCGCC
TCCATCCAGTCTATTAATTGTTGCCGGGAAGCTAGAGTAAGTAGTTCGCCAGTTAATAGTTTGCGCAACG
TTGTTGCCATTGCTACAGGCATCGTGGTGTCACGCTCGTCGTTTGGTATGGCTTCATTCAGCTCCGGTTC
CCAACGATCAAGGCGAGTTACATGATCCCCCATGTTGTGCAAAAAAGCGGTTAGCTCCTTCGGTCCTCCG
ATCGTTGTCAGAAGTAAGTTGGCCGCAGTGTTATCACTCATGGTTATGGCAGCACTGCATAATTCTCTTA
CTGTCATGCCATCCGTAAGATGCTTTTCTGTGACTGGTGAGTACTCAACCAAGTCATTCTGAGAATAGTG
TATGCGGCGACCGAGTTGCTCTTGCCCGGCGTCAATACGGGATAATACCGCGCCACATAGCAGAACTTTA
AAAGTGCTCATCATTGGAAAACGTTCTTCGGGGCGAAAACTCTCAAGGATCTTACCGCTGTTGAGATCCA
GTTCGATGTAACCCACTCGTGCACCCAACTGATCTTCAGCATCTTTTACTTTCACCAGCGTTTCTGGGTG
AGCAAAAACAGGAAGGCAAAATGCCGCAAAAAAGGGAATAAGGGCGACACGGAAATGTTGAATACTCATA
CTCTTCCTTTTTCAATATTATTGAAGCATTTATCAGGGTTATTGTCTCATGAGCGGATACATATTTGAAT
GTATTTAGAAAAATAAACAAATAGGGGTTCCGCGCACATTTCCCCGAAAAGTGCCACCTGACGTCGACGG
ATCGGGAGATCAACTTGTTTATTGCAGCTTATAATGGTTACAAATAAAGCAATAGCATCACAAATTTCAC
AAATAAAGCATTTTTTTCACTGCATTCTAGTTGTGGTTTGTCCAAACTCATCAATGTATCTTATCATGTC
TGGATCAACTGGATAACTCAAGCTAACCAAAATCATCCCAAACTTCCCACCCCATACCCTATTACCACTG
CCAATTACCTGTGGTTTCATTTACTCTAAACCTGTGATTCCTCTGAATTATTTTCATTTTAAAGAAATTG
TATTTGTTAAATATGTACTACAAACTTAGTAGT
Features (pLannotate 1.2.2; 24 found; start..end, strand, type, name):
    377..634     +  LTR            5' LTR (truncated): truncated 5' long terminal repeat (LTR) from HIV-1
    681..806     +  misc_feature   HIV-1 Ψ: packaging signal of human immunodeficiency virus type 1
    790..1128    +  CDS            HIV-1 gag (fragment): gag protein from human immunodeficiency virus 1; gag
   1303..1536    +  misc_feature   RRE: The Rev response element (RRE) of HIV-1 allows for Rev-dependent mRNA export from the nucleus to the cytoplasm.
   1913..2013    +  CDS            Rev (fragment): human immunodeficiency virus 1 (HIV-1) Rev protein; rev; enhances nuclear export of unspliced and incompletely spliced viral mRNAs
   2028..2143    +  misc_feature   cPPT/CTS: central polypurine tract and central termination sequence of HIV-1 (lacking the first T)
   2221..2432    +  promoter       EF-1α core promoter: core promoter for human elongation factor EF-1α
   2433..3371    +  intron         EF-1α intron A: intron upstream of the start codon of human EF-1α
   3396..3437    +  CDS            V5 tag: epitope tag from simian virus 5
   3459..5453    +  CDS            Lmna: LMNA_MOUSE - Also known as Lmn1. Experimental evidence at protein level: Swiss-Prot protein existence level 1. Prelamin-A/C can accelerate smooth muscle cell senescence. It acts to disrupt mitosis and induce DNA damage in vascular smooth muscle cells (VSMCs), leading to mitotic failure, genomic instability, and premature senescence (By similarity). From Mus musculus (Mouse).
   5595..6156    +  misc_feature   IRES: internal ribosome entry site (IRES) of the encephalomyocarditis virus (EMCV)
   6159..6758    +  CDS            PuroR: puromycin N-acetyltransferase; pac from Streptomyces alboniger; confers resistance to puromycin
   6782..7370    +  misc_feature   WPRE: woodchuck hepatitis virus posttranscriptional regulatory element
   7387..7905    +  CDS            nef (fragment): NEF_HV1BR - Experimental evidence at protein level: Swiss-Prot protein existence level 1. Extracellular Nef protein targets CD4(+) T-lymphocytes for apoptosis by interacting with CXCR4 surface receptors (PubMed:14990729). From Human immunodeficiency virus type 1 group M subtype B (isolate BRU/LAI) (HIV-1).
   7953..8210    +  LTR            5' LTR (truncated): truncated 5' long terminal repeat (LTR) from HIV-1
   8360..8382    -  protein_bind   lac operator (fragment): The lac repressor binds to the lac operator to inhibit transcription in E. coli. This inhibition can be relieved by adding lactose or isopropyl-β-D-thiogalactopyranoside (IPTG). lac repressor encoded by lacI
   8386..8416    -  promoter       lac promoter: promoter for the E. coli lac operon
   8431..8452    -  protein_bind   CAP binding site: CAP binding activates transcription in the presence of cAMP. E. coli catabolite activator protein
   8465..8557    -  CDS            lacI (fragment): lac repressor; lacI; The lac repressor binds to the lac operator to inhibit transcription in E. coli. This inhibition can be relieved by adding lactose or isopropyl-β-D-thiogalactopyranoside (IPTG).
   8740..9328    -  rep_origin     ori: high-copy-number ColE1/pMB1/pBR322/pUC origin of replication
   9499..10359   -  CDS            AmpR: β-lactamase; bla; confers resistance to ampicillin, carbenicillin, and related antibiotics
  10360..10464   -  promoter       AmpR promoter: bla
  10512..10646   +  polyA_signal   SV40 poly(A) signal: SV40 polyadenylation signal
  10813..329     +  CDS            nef (fragment) (across the origin): NEF_HV1BR - Experimental evidence at protein level: Swiss-Prot protein existence level 1. Extracellular Nef protein targets CD4(+) T-lymphocytes for apoptosis by interacting with CXCR4 surface receptors (PubMed:14990729). From Human immunodeficiency virus type 1 group M subtype B (isolate BRU/LAI) (HIV-1).
