[The description below was written by a language model from this plasmid's Addgene catalogue record and pLannotate feature annotations shown in this document.]
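Description:
pLV V5-lamin A is a lentiviral mammalian expression plasmid built on the pLV-EF1a-IRES-Puro backbone and carrying mouse Lmna (lamin A) with an N-terminal V5 epitope tag, inserted by Gibson cloning. In bacteria it is maintained through a high-copy ColE1/pUC-type origin and selected with ampicillin via the β-lactamase gene. Remnants of the lac promoter/operator region and an SV40 poly(A) signal sit in the plasmid backbone outside the viral cassette.

The transfer cassette is bounded by two HIV-1 LTR elements, both annotated as truncated, each preceded by sequence matching nef fragments that likely reflects LTR-adjacent or U3 viral sequence rather than an expressed gene. Between them lie the standard HIV-1 cis elements. These are the Ψ packaging signal with an adjoining gag fragment for encapsidation of the vector RNA, the Rev response element for Rev-dependent nuclear export of the unspliced genome, and the cPPT/CTS, which aids nuclear import of the reverse-transcribed DNA. Expression is driven by the human EF-1α core promoter together with its intron A, giving strong constitutive transcription in many mammalian cell types. A single transcript encodes V5-Lmna followed by an EMCV IRES and the puromycin N-acetyltransferase gene, so puromycin-resistant transduced cells should also express the tagged lamin. A WPRE downstream enhances transcript stability and expression.

The construct is intended for producing lentivirus, with packaging and envelope functions supplied in trans, to generate cells stably expressing V5-tagged lamin A detectable with anti-V5 reagents. The associated publication concerns proximity labeling and proteomics of nuclear envelope proteins, though the record does not state this plasmid's specific role in that work.
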