Addgene plasmid #175107: pLV V5-lamin A
Purpose: Lentiviral expression of V5-tagged mouse Lmna
Depositing lab: Larry Gerace. Depositing organization: Scripps California (The Scripps Research Institute). Publication: Shared and Distinctive Neighborhoods of Emerin and Lamin B Receptor Revealed by Proximity Labeling and Quantitative Proteomics. Cheng LC, Zhang X, Abhinav K, Nguyen JA, Baboo S, Martinez-Bartolome S, Branon TC, Ting AY, Loose E, Yates JR 3rd, Gerace L. J Proteome Res. 2022 Sep 2;21(9):2197-2210. doi: 10.1021/acs.jproteome.2c00281. Epub 2022 Aug 16. PubMed 35972904.
Backbone
  Vector backbone: pLV-EF1a-IRES-Puro
  Backbone manufacturer: Tobias Meyer (Addgene plasmid # 85132)
  Vector type: Mammalian Expression, Lentiviral
Growth in bacteria
  Bacterial resistance: Ampicillin, 100 μg/mL
  Growth temperature: 30°C
  Growth strain: NEB Stable
  Copy number: High Copy
Gene/Insert
  Gene/Insert name: Lmna
  Species: M. musculus (mouse)
  Entrez Gene: Lmna (a.k.a. Dhe)
  Tag / fusion protein: V5 (N terminal on insert)
  Cloning method: Gibson Cloning
Terms and licenses: Academic/Nonprofit Terms; Industry Terms: Not Available to Industry
How to cite: pLV V5-lamin A was a gift from Larry Gerace (Addgene plasmid # 175107 ; http://n2t.net/addgene:175107 ; RRID:Addgene_175107)
